Addgene plasmid #143517: TFORF1535
Purpose: Lentiviral vector for overexpressing transcription factor ORFs with unique 24-bp barcodes. Barcodes facilitate identification of transcription factors in pooled screens.
Depositing lab: Feng Zhang. Depositing organization: Broad Institute. Publication: A transcription factor atlas of directed differentiation. Joung J, Ma S, Tay T, Geiger-Schuller KR, Kirchgatterer PC, Verdine VK, Guo B, Arias-Garcia MA, Allen WE, Singh A, Kuksenko O, Abudayyeh OO, Gootenberg JS, Fu Z, Macrae RK, Buenrostro JD, Regev A, Zhang F. Cell. 2023 Jan 5;186(1):209-229.e26. doi: 10.1016/j.cell.2022.11.026. PubMed 36608654.
Backbone
  Vector backbone: pLX_TRC317
  Backbone manufacturer: Broad Institute Genetic Perturbation Platform
  Backbone size w/o insert (bp): 8264
  Vector type: Mammalian Expression, Lentiviral
  Selectable markers: Puromycin
Growth in bacteria
  Bacterial resistance: Ampicillin, 100 μg/mL
  Growth temperature: 37°C
  Growth strain: NEB Stable
  Copy number: High Copy
Gene/Insert
  Gene/Insert name: ZBTB44
  Species: H. sapiens (human)
  Insert size (bp): 1814
  Entrez Gene: ZBTB44 (a.k.a. BTBD15, ZNF851, HSPC063, MGC26123, MGC57431, MGC60348, MGC88058)
  Promoter: EF1a
  Cloning method: Unknown
  Sequencing primers: 5′ GGGTGGAGACTGAAGTTAGGCCAG; 3′ CACATAGCGTAAAAGGAGCAACATAG
Terms and licenses: Academic/Nonprofit Terms; Industry Terms: Not Available to Industry
Depositor comments: NM_001301098,ENST00000397753,ENST00000357899 . The transcription factor ORF portion of this plasmid was synthesized by Genewiz. Please test multiple small colonies in case of plasmid recombination. To make this collection available in a timely manner, a portion of this collection was not fully sequenced by Addgene. If an Addgene verified full plasmid sequence is not available, please contact us prior to placing an order to request the full sequence.
How to cite: TFORF1535 was a gift from Feng Zhang (Addgene plasmid # 143517 ; http://n2t.net/addgene:143517 ; RRID:Addgene_143517)
