[The description below was written by a language model from this plasmid's Addgene catalogue record and pLannotate feature annotations shown in this document.]
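Description:
TFORF1535 is a third-generation, self-inactivating lentiviral expression plasmid built on the pLX_TRC317 backbone for constitutive overexpression of the human transcription factor ZBTB44 (also known as BTBD15 or ZNF851) in mammalian cells. It belongs to a large barcoded transcription factor ORF collection in which each construct carries a unique 24-bp barcode, so that the ORF present in a given cell can be identified by sequencing in pooled overexpression screens such as those used to study directed differentiation. The barcode is not annotated as a feature in the table, so its exact position is not given in the record. In bacteria the plasmid replicates from a high-copy ColE1/pUC-type origin and is selected with ampicillin through the β-lactamase gene. An f1 origin and remnants of lac and T7/T3 cloning-vector sequence are also present. The depositor notes that the plasmid can recombine during propagation.

The viral genome is transcribed from an RSV promoter fused to a truncated HIV-1 5' LTR, followed by the Ψ packaging signal with a gag fragment, the RRE for Rev-dependent nuclear export, and a cPPT/CTS. It ends in a ΔU3 3' LTR that inactivates LTR promoter activity after integration, with an SV40 polyadenylation signal downstream. Two expression units lie within the provirus. An SV40 early promoter drives puromycin N-acetyltransferase for selecting transduced cells, and the EF-1α promoter drives the synthesized ZBTB44 ORF. A WPRE downstream of the ORF enhances transcript stability and expression. No epitope tag or fluorescent reporter is annotated. The short hits annotated as U6 promoter, small t antigen, Rev and lacI are probably residual or linker sequence rather than functional elements.
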