Features (pLannotate 1.2.2; 31 found; start..end, strand, type, name):
      5..231     +  promoter       RSV promoter: Rous sarcoma virus enhancer/promoter
    232..412     +  LTR            5' LTR (truncated): truncated 5' long terminal repeat (LTR) from HIV-1
    459..584     +  misc_feature   HIV-1 Ψ: packaging signal of human immunodeficiency virus type 1
    568..931     +  CDS            HIV-1 gag (fragment): gag protein from human immunodeficiency virus 1; gag
   1077..1310    +  misc_feature   RRE: The Rev response element (RRE) of HIV-1 allows for Rev-dependent mRNA export from the nucleus to the cytoplasm.
   1687..1713    +  CDS            Rev (fragment): human immunodeficiency virus 1 (HIV-1) Rev protein; rev; enhances nuclear export of unspliced and incompletely spliced viral mRNAs
   1720..1743    +  promoter       SV40 promoter (fragment): SV40 early promoter
   1744..1815    +  promoter       SV40 promoter (fragment): SV40 enhancer and early promoter
   1839..1974    +  rep_origin     SV40 ori: SV40 origin of replication
   2020..2616    +  CDS            PuroR (fragment): puromycin N-acetyltransferase; pac from Streptomyces; confers resistance to puromycin
   2665..2782    +  misc_feature   cPPT/CTS: central polypurine tract and central termination sequence of HIV-1
   2847..2913    +  CDS            small t antigen (fragment): SV40 (simian virus 40) small t antigen
   2920..4098    +  promoter       EF-1α promoter: strong constitutive promoter for human elongation factor EF-1α
   4115..5824    +  CDS            ZBTB44: ZBT44_HUMAN - Also known as BTBD15, ZNF851. Experimental evidence at protein level: Swiss-Prot protein existence level 1. May be involved in transcriptional regulation. From Homo sapiens (Human).
   5840..5893    +  promoter       U6 promoter (fragment): RNA polymerase III promoter for human U6 snRNA
   5935..6523    +  misc_feature   WPRE: woodchuck hepatitis virus posttranscriptional regulatory element
   6574..6593    +  misc_feature   cPPT/CTS (fragment): central polypurine tract and central termination sequence of HIV-1
   6595..6828    +  LTR            3' LTR (ΔU3): self-inactivating 3' long terminal repeat (LTR) from HIV-1
   6906..7027    +  polyA_signal   SV40 poly(A) signal: SV40 polyadenylation signal
   7067..7202    +  rep_origin     SV40 ori: SV40 origin of replication
   7223..7241    -  promoter       T7 promoter: promoter for bacteriophage T7 RNA polymerase
   7249..7404    +  CDS            lacZα (fragment): LacZα fragment of β-galactosidase; lacZ fragment
   7409..7837    +  rep_origin     f1 ori (sequence partly withheld): f1 bacteriophage origin of replication; arrow indicates direction of (+) strand synthesis
   7890..7994    +  promoter       AmpR promoter: bla
   7995..8855    +  CDS            AmpR: β-lactamase; bla; confers resistance to ampicillin, carbenicillin, and related antibiotics
   9026..9614    +  rep_origin     ori: high-copy-number ColE1/pMB1/pBR322/pUC origin of replication
   9797..9889    +  CDS            lacI (fragment): lac repressor; lacI; The lac repressor binds to the lac operator to inhibit transcription in E. coli. This inhibition can be relieved by adding lactose or isopropyl-β-D-thiogalactopyranoside (IPTG).
   9902..9923    +  protein_bind   CAP binding site: CAP binding activates transcription in the presence of cAMP. E. coli catabolite activator protein
   9938..9968    +  promoter       lac promoter: promoter for the E. coli lac operon
   9976..9992    +  protein_bind   lac operator: The lac repressor binds to the lac operator to inhibit transcription in E. coli. This inhibition can be relieved by adding lactose or isopropyl-β-D-thiogalactopyranoside (IPTG). lac repressor encoded by lacI
  10037..10055   +  promoter       T3 promoter: promoter for bacteriophage T3 RNA polymerase
>Addgene plasmid #143517 | TFORF1535 | addgene full sequence | sequence record 400426 | Addgene NGS Result
TTAATGTAGTCTTATGCAATACTCTTGTAGTCTTGCAACATGGTAACGATGAGTTAGCAACATGCCTTAC
AAGGAGAGAAAAAGCACCGTGCATGCCGATTGGTGGAAGTAAGGTGGTACGATCGTGCCTTATTAGGAAG
GCAACAGACGGGTCTGACATGGATTGGACGAACCACTGAATTGCCGCATTGCAGAGATATTGTATTTAAG
TGCCTAGCTCGATACATAAACGGGTCTCTCTGGTTAGACCAGATCTGAGCCTGGGAGCTCTCTGGCTAAC
TAGGGAACCCACTGCTTAAGCCTCAATAAAGCTTGCCTTGAGTGCTTCAAGTAGTGTGTGCCCGTCTGTT
GTGTGACTCTGGTAACTAGAGATCCCTCAGACCCTTTTAGTCAGTGTGGAAAATCTCTAGCAGTGGCGCC
CGAACAGGGACTTGAAAGCGAAAGGGAAACCAGAGGAGCTCTCTCGACGCAGGACTCGGCTTGCTGAAGC
GCGCACGGCAAGAGGCGAGGGGCGGCGACTGGTGAGTACGCCAAAAATTTTGACTAGCGGAGGCTAGAAG
GAGAGAGATGGGTGCGAGAGCGTCAGTATTAAGCGGGGGAGAATTAGATCGCGATGGGAAAAAATTCGGT
TAAGGCCAGGGGGAAAGAAAAAATATAAATTAAAACATATAGTATGGGCAAGCAGGGAGCTAGAACGATT
CGCAGTTAATCCTGGCCTGTTAGAAACATCAGAAGGCTGTAGACAAATACTGGGACAGCTACAACCATCC
CTTCAGACAGGATCAGAAGAACTTAGATCATTATATAATACAGTAGCAACCCTCTATTGTGTGCATCAAA
GGATAGAGATAAAAGACACCAAGGAAGCTTTAGACAAGATAGAGGAAGAGCAAAACAAAAGTAAGACCAC
CGCACAGCAAGCGGCCGCTGATCTTCAGACCTGGAGGAGGAGATATGAGGGACAATTGGAGAAGTGAATT
ATATAAATATAAAGTAGTAAAAATTGAACCATTAGGAGTAGCACCCACCAAGGCAAAGAGAAGAGTGGTG
CAGAGAGAAAAAAGAGCAGTGGGAATAGGAGCTTTGTTCCTTGGGTTCTTGGGAGCAGCAGGAAGCACTA
TGGGCGCAGCGTCAATGACGCTGACGGTACAGGCCAGACAATTATTGTCTGGTATAGTGCAGCAGCAGAA
CAATTTGCTGAGGGCTATTGAGGCGCAACAGCATCTGTTGCAACTCACAGTCTGGGGCATCAAGCAGCTC
CAGGCAAGAATCCTGGCTGTGGAAAGATACCTAAAGGATCAACAGCTCCTGGGGATTTGGGGTTGCTCTG
GAAAACTCATTTGCACCACTGCTGTGCCTTGGAATGCTAGTTGGAGTAATAAATCTCTGGAACAGATTTG
GAATCACACGACCTGGATGGAGTGGGACAGAGAAATTAACAATTACACAAGCTTAATACACTCCTTAATT
GAAGAATCGCAAAACCAGCAAGAAAAGAATGAACAAGAATTATTGGAATTAGATAAATGGGCAAGTTTGT
GGAATTGGTTTAACATAACAAATTGGCTGTGGTATATAAAATTATTCATAATGATAGTAGGAGGCTTGGT
AGGTTTAAGAATAGTTTTTGCTGTACTTTCTATAGTGAATAGAGTTAGGCAGGGATATTCACCATTATCG
TTTCAGACCCACCTCCCAACCCCGAGGGGACCCATGCATTGCATCTCAATTAGTCAGCAACCAGGTGTGG
AAAGTCCCCAGGCTCCCCAGCAGGCAGAAGTATGCAAAGCATGCGTCTCAATTAGTCAGCAACCATAGTC
CCGCCCCTAACTCCGCCCATCCCGCCCCTAACTCCGCCCAGTTCCGCCCATTCTCCGCCCCATGGCTGAC
TAATTTTTTTTATTTATGCAGAGGCCGAGGCCGCCTCGGCCTCTGAGCTATTCCAGAAGTAGTGAGGAGG
CTTTTTTGGAGGCCTAGGCTTTTGCAAAAAGCTTTCTAGAGGTACCACCGGAGCTTACCATGACCGAGTA
CAAGCCCACGGTGCGCCTCGCCACCCGCGACGACGTCCCCAGGGCCGTACGCACCCTCGCCGCCGCGTTC
GCCGACTACCCCGCCACGCGCCACACCGTCGATCCGGACCGCCACATCGAGCGGGTCACCGAGCTGCAAG
AACTCTTCCTCACGCGCGTCGGGCTCGACATCGGCAAGGTGTGGGTCGCGGACGACGGCGCCGCCGTGGC
GGTCTGGACCACGCCGGAGAGCGTCGAAGCGGGGGCGGTGTTCGCCGAGATCGGCCCGCGCATGGCCGAG
TTGAGCGGTTCCCGGCTGGCCGCGCAGCAACAGATGGAAGGCCTCCTGGCGCCGCACCGGCCCAAGGAGC
CCGCGTGGTTCCTGGCCACCGTCGGCGTCTCGCCCGACCACCAGGGCAAGGGTCTGGGCAGCGCCGTCGT
GCTCCCCGGAGTGGAGGCGGCCGAGCGCGCCGGGGTGCCCGCCTTCCTGGAGACCTCCGCGCCCCGCAAC
CTCCCCTTCTACGAGCGGCTCGGCTTCACCGTCACCGCCGACGTCGAGGTGCCCGAAGGACCGCGCACCT
GGTGCATGACCCGCAAGCCCGGTGCCAGTTAACGAATTCTAGATCTTGAGACAAATGGCAGTATTCATCC
ACAATTTTAAAAGAAAAGGGGGGATTGGGGGGTACAGTGCAGGGGAAAGAATAGTAGACATAATAGCAAC
AGACATACAAACTAAAGAATTACAAAAACAAATTACAAAAATTCAAAATTTTCGGGTTTATTACAGGGAC
AGCAGAGATCCACTTTGGCGCCGGCTCGAGGCCTGCAGGTGCAAAGATGGATAAAGTTTTAAACAGAGAG
GAATCTTTGCAGCTAATGGACCTTCTAGGTCTTGAAAGGAGTGGGAATTGGCTCCGGTGCCCGTCAGTGG
GCAGAGCGCACATCGCCCACAGTCCCCGAGAAGTTGGGGGGAGGGGTCGGCAATTGAACCGGTGCCTAGA
GAAGGTGGCGCGGGGTAAACTGGGAAAGTGATGTCGTGTACTGGCTCCGCCTTTTTCCCGAGGGTGGGGG
AGAACCGTATATAAGTGCAGTAGTCGCCGTGAACGTTCTTTTTCGCAACGGGTTTGCCGCCAGAACACAG
GTAAGTGCCGTGTGTGGTTCCCGCGGGCCTGGCCTCTTTACGGGTTATGGCCCTTGCGTGCCTTGAATTA
CTTCCACCTGGCTGCAGTACGTGATTCTTGATCCCGAGCTTCGGGTTGGAAGTGGGTGGGAGAGTTCGAG
GCCTTGCGCTTAAGGAGCCCCTTCGCCTCGTGCTTGAGTTGAGGCCTGGCCTGGGCGCTGGGGCCGCCGC
GTGCGAATCTGGTGGCACCTTCGCGCCTGTCTCGCTGCTTTCGATAAGTCTCTAGCCATTTAAAATTTTT
GATGACCTGCTGCGACGCTTTTTTTCTGGCAAGATAGTCTTGTAAATGCGGGCCAAGATCTGCACACTGG
TATTTCGGTTTTTGGGGCCGCGGGCGGCGACGGGGCCCGTGCGTCCCAGCGCACATGTTCGGCGAGGCGG
GGCCTGCGAGCGCGGCCACCGAGAATCGGACGGGGGTAGTCTCAAGCTGGCCGGCCTGCTCTGGTGCCTG
GCCTCGCGCCGCCGTGTATCGCCCCGCCCTGGGCGGCAAGGCTGGCCCGGTCGGCACCAGTTGCGTGAGC
GGAAAGATGGCCGCTTCCCGGCCCTGCTGCAGGGAGCTCAAAATGGAGGACGCGGCGCTCGGGAGAGCGG
GCGGGTGAGTCACCCACACAAAGGAAAAGGGCCTTTCCGTCCTCAGCCGTCGCTTCATGTGACTCCACGG
AGTACCGGGCGCCGTCCAGGCACCTCGATTAGTTCTCGAGCTTTTGGAGTACGTCGTCTTTAGGTTGGGG
GGAGGGGTTTTATGCGATGGAGTTTCCCCACACTGAGTGGGTGGAGACTGAAGTTAGGCCAGCTTGGCAC
TTGATGTAATTCTCCTTGGAATTTGCCCTTTTTGAGTTTGGATCTTGGTTCATTCTCAAGCCTCAGACAG
TGGTTCAAAGTTTTTTTCTTCCATTTCAGGTGTCGTGAGGCTAGCACCGCCACCATGGGTGTGAAAACAT
TTACTCATAGCTCCTCTTCCCACAGCCAGGAAATGCTTGGAAAGCTAAATATGCTGCGAAATGATGGACA
TTTTTGTGATATCACTATTCGTGTCCAGGACAAAATCTTCCGGGCACATAAGGTGGTACTAGCAGCTTGC
AGTGATTTCTTTCGCACCAAACTTGTAGGCCAAGCCGAGGATGAGAACAAGAATGTGTTGGATCTGCATC
ATGTTACAGTGACTGGCTTTATACCTCTTTTAGAATATGCTTACACAGCCACTCTATCAATTAACACAGA
AAATATTATTGATGTTCTAGCAGCAGCCAGCTATATGCAAATGTTCAGTGTTGCCAGCACCTGCTCAGAG
TTCATGAAATCAAGCATTTTATGGAATACACCCAACAGCCAACCTGAAAAGGGTCTAGATGCTGGACAAG
AAAATAATTCTAACTGCAATTTTACTTCTCGAGATGGGAGCATTTCTCCCGTGTCCTCAGAGTGCAGTGT
GGTAGAAAGAACCATTCCTGTCTGCCGAGAATCCCGGAGAAAGCGCAAAAGCTACATTGTTATGTCTCCT
GAAAGTCCTGTAAAGTGTGGCACACAAACAAGCTCACCCCAGGTATTGAATTCTTCAGCTTCCTACTCAG
AAAATAGAAACCAACCAGTTGACTCTTCCTTAGCTTTTCCTTGGACTTTTCCTTTTGGAATTGATCGAAG
GATTCAGCCTGAGAAAGTTAAGCAAGCAGAAAATACCCGGACTTTAGAATTACCTGGCCCATCTGAGACC
GGTAGAAGAATGGCTGATTATGTGACTTGTGAGAGCACAAAAACTACCTTGCCTTTAGGTACCGAAGAAG
ATGTCCGGGTCAAAGTAGAAAGATTAAGTGATGAGGAGGTCCATGAGGAAGTGTCCCAGCCTGTCAGTGC
ATCTCAGAGTTCGCTGAGTGATCAGCAGACAGTTCCAGGAAGTGAACAAGTCCAAGAGGACCTTCTGATT
AGTCCACAGTCTTCCTCTATAGGCTCAGTAGATGAAGGCGTTTCTGAGGGCTTGCCTACACTTCAAAGCA
CGTCTAGCACTAATGCTCCTCCGGATGATGATGATCGATTGGAAAATGTTCAGTATCCCTACCAACTCTA
CATTGCTCCTTCCACCAGCAGTACAGAGCGACCAAGTCCAAATGGTCCCGACAGACCTTTTCAGTGTCCA
ACCTGCGGGGTGCGATTCACCCGTATTCAGAACCTAAAGCAGCACATGCTCATCCACTCAGGAATTAAAC
CATTTCAGTGTGACCGCTGTGGGAAAAAGTTCACCAGGGCTTACTCGCTAAAGATGCATCGCCTAAAGCA
TGAAGGTAAACGCTGTTTCCGGTGCCAGATATGTAGTGCCACTTTCACTTCCTTCGGGGAATATAAACAC
CACATGAGGGTTTCCCGGCACATTATCCGCAAGCCTCGGATTTACGAGTGCAAAACATGTGGCGCCATGT
TCACCAACTCTGGAAATTTAATCGTGCACCTGAGGAGTCTGAACCATGAAGCATCAGAGCTAGCAAACTA
CTTCCAGAGCAGTGATTTCCTAGTACCGGACTACTTAAACCAGGAACAAGAAGAGACCCTTGTTCAATAT
GATCTTGGAGAACACGGTTTTGAAAGCAACTCCTCTGTTCAAATGCCTGTCATTTCACAGTACCACTCCA
AAGGCAAGGAACCATAGTAATGAACTAGTCCGTAACTTGAAAGTATTTCGATTTCTTGGCTTTATATATC
TTGTGGAAAGGACGATAGCCCTGTCCTAACCTTATAGACACGCGTTAAGTCGACAATCAACCTCTGGATT
ACAAAATTTGTGAAAGATTGACTGGTATTCTTAACTATGTTGCTCCTTTTACGCTATGTGGATACGCTGC
TTTAATGCCTTTGTATCATGCTATTGCTTCCCGTATGGCTTTCATTTTCTCCTCCTTGTATAAATCCTGG
TTGCTGTCTCTTTATGAGGAGTTGTGGCCCGTTGTCAGGCAACGTGGCGTGGTGTGCACTGTGTTTGCTG
ACGCAACCCCCACTGGTTGGGGCATTGCCACCACCTGTCAGCTCCTTTCCGGGACTTTCGCTTTCCCCCT
CCCTATTGCCACGGCGGAACTCATCGCCGCCTGCCTTGCCCGCTGCTGGACAGGGGCTCGGCTGTTGGGC
ACTGACAATTCCGTGGTGTTGTCGGGGAAATCATCGTCCTTTCCTTGGCTGCTCGCCTGTGTTGCCACCT
GGATTCTGCGCGGGACGTCCTTCTGCTACGTCCCTTCGGCCCTCAATCCAGCGGACCTTCCTTCCCGCGG
CCTGCTGCCGGCTCTGCGGCCTCTTCCGCGTCTTCGCCTTCGCCCTCAGACGAGTCGGATCTCCCTTTGG
GCCGCCTCCCCGCGTCGACTTTAAGACCAATGACTTACAAGGCAGCTGTAGATCTTAGCCACTTTTTAAA
AGAAAAGGGGGGACTGGAAGGGCTAATTCACTCCCAACGAAGACAAGATCTGCTTTTTGCTTGTACTGGG
TCTCTCTGGTTAGACCAGATCTGAGCCTGGGAGCTCTCTGGCTAACTAGGGAACCCACTGCTTAAGCCTC
AATAAAGCTTGCCTTGAGTGCTTCAAGTAGTGTGTGCCCGTCTGTTGTGTGACTCTGGTAACTAGAGATC
CCTCAGACCCTTTTAGTCAGTGTGGAAAATCTCTAGCAGTACGTATAGTAGTTCATGTCATCTTATTATT
CAGTATTTATAACTTGCAAAGAAATGAATATCAGAGAGTGAGAGGAACTTGTTTATTGCAGCTTATAATG
GTTACAAATAAAGCAATAGCATCACAAATTTCACAAATAAAGCATTTTTTTCACTGCATTCTAGTTGTGG
TTTGTCCAAACTCATCAATGTATCTTATCATGTCTGGCTCTAGCTATCCCGCCCCTAACTCCGCCCATCC
CGCCCCTAACTCCGCCCAGTTCCGCCCATTCTCCGCCCCATGGCTGACTAATTTTTTTTATTTATGCAGA
GGCCGAGGCCGCCTCGGCCTCTGAGCTATTCCAGAAGTAGTGAGGAGGCTTTTTTGGAGGCCTAGGGACG
TACCCAATTCGCCCTATAGTGAGTCGTATTACGCGCGCTCACTGGCCGTCGTTTTACAACGTCGTGACTG
GGAAAACCCTGGCGTTACCCAACTTAATCGCCTTGCAGCACATCCCCCTTTCGCCAGCTGGCGTAATAGC
GAAGAGGCCCGCACCGATCGCCCTTCCCAACAGTTGCGCAGCCTGAATGGCGAATGGG
[124 nt withheld, positions 7409-7532]
C
[91 nt withheld, positions 7534-7624]
A
[49 nt withheld, positions 7626-7674]
CCTTTGACGTTGGAGTCCACGTTCTTT
[37 nt withheld, positions 7702-7738]
ACCCTATCTCGGTCTATTCTTTTGATTTATAAGGGATTTTGCCGATTTCGGCCTATTGGTTAAAAAATGA
GCTGATTTAACAAAAATTTAACGCGAATTTTAACAAAATATTAACGCTTACAATTTAGGTGGCACTTTTC
GGGGAAATGTGCGCGGAACCCCTATTTGTTTATTTTTCTAAATACATTCAAATATGTATCCGCTCATGAG
ACAATAACCCTGATAAATGCTTCAATAATATTGAAAAAGGAAGAGTATGAGTATTCAACATTTCCGTGTC
GCCCTTATTCCCTTTTTTGCGGCATTTTGCCTTCCTGTTTTTGCTCACCCAGAAACGCTGGTGAAAGTAA
AAGATGCTGAAGATCAGTTGGGTGCACGAGTGGGTTACATCGAACTGGATCTCAACAGCGGTAAGATCCT
TGAGAGTTTTCGCCCCGAAGAACGTTTTCCAATGATGAGCACTTTTAAAGTTCTGCTATGTGGCGCGGTA
TTATCCCGTATTGACGCCGGGCAAGAGCAACTCGGTCGCCGCATACACTATTCTCAGAATGACTTGGTTG
AGTACTCACCAGTCACAGAAAAGCATCTTACGGATGGCATGACAGTAAGAGAATTATGCAGTGCTGCCAT
AACCATGAGTGATAACACTGCGGCCAACTTACTTCTGACAACGATCGGAGGACCGAAGGAGCTAACCGCT
TTTTTGCACAACATGGGGGATCATGTAACTCGCCTTGATCGTTGGGAACCGGAGCTGAATGAAGCCATAC
CAAACGACGAGCGTGACACCACGATGCCTGTAGCAATGGCAACAACGTTGCGCAAACTATTAACTGGCGA
ACTACTTACTCTAGCTTCCCGGCAACAATTAATAGACTGGATGGAGGCGGATAAAGTTGCAGGACCACTT
CTGCGCTCGGCCCTTCCGGCTGGCTGGTTTATTGCTGATAAATCTGGAGCCGGTGAGCGTGGGTCTCGCG
GTATCATTGCAGCACTGGGGCCAGATGGTAAGCCCTCCCGTATCGTAGTTATCTACACGACGGGGAGTCA
GGCAACTATGGATGAACGAAATAGACAGATCGCTGAGATAGGTGCCTCACTGATTAAGCATTGGTAACTG
TCAGACCAAGTTTACTCATATATACTTTAGATTGATTTAAAACTTCATTTTTAATTTAAAAGGATCTAGG
TGAAGATCCTTTTTGATAATCTCATGACCAAAATCCCTTAACGTGAGTTTTCGTTCCACTGAGCGTCAGA
CCCCGTAGAAAAGATCAAAGGATCTTCTTGAGATCCTTTTTTTCTGCGCGTAATCTGCTGCTTGCAAACA
AAAAAACCACCGCTACCAGCGGTGGTTTGTTTGCCGGATCAAGAGCTACCAACTCTTTTTCCGAAGGTAA
CTGGCTTCAGCAGAGCGCAGATACCAAATACTGTTCTTCTAGTGTAGCCGTAGTTAGGCCACCACTTCAA
GAACTCTGTAGCACCGCCTACATACCTCGCTCTGCTAATCCTGTTACCAGTGGCTGCTGCCAGTGGCGAT
AAGTCGTGTCTTACCGGGTTGGACTCAAGACGATAGTTACCGGATAAGGCGCAGCGGTCGGGCTGAACGG
GGGGTTCGTGCACACAGCCCAGCTTGGAGCGAACGACCTACACCGAACTGAGATACCTACAGCGTGAGCT
ATGAGAAAGCGCCACGCTTCCCGAAGGGAGAAAGGCGGACAGGTATCCGGTAAGCGGCAGGGTCGGAACA
GGAGAGCGCACGAGGGAGCTTCCAGGGGGAAACGCCTGGTATCTTTATAGTCCTGTCGGGTTTCGCCACC
TCTGACTTGAGCGTCGATTTTTGTGATGCTCGTCAGGGGGGCGGAGCCTATGGAAAAACGCCAGCAACGC
GGCCTTTTTACGGTTCCTGGCCTTTTGCTGGCCTTTTGCTCACATGTTCTTTCCTGCGTTATCCCCTGAT
TCTGTGGATAACCGTATTACCGCCTTTGAGTGAGCTGATACCGCTCGCCGCAGCCGAACGACCGAGCGCA
GCGAGTCAGTGAGCGAGGAAGCGGAAGAGCGCCCAATACGCAAACCGCCTCTCCCCGCGCGTTGGCCGAT
TCATTAATGCAGCTGGCACGACAGGTTTCCCGACTGGAAAGCGGGCAGTGAGCGCAACGCAATTAATGTG
AGTTAGCTCACTCATTAGGCACCCCAGGCTTTACACTTTATGCTTCCGGCTCGTATGTTGTGTGGAATTG
TGAGCGGATAACAATTTCACACAGGAAACAGCTATGACCATGATTACGCCAAGCGCGCAATTAACCCTCA
CTAAAGGGAACAAAAGCTGGAGCTGCAAGC
