>Addgene plasmid #143517 | TFORF1535 | depositor partial sequence | sequence record 282681 | Insert
ACCGCCACCATGGGTGTGAAAACATTTACTCATAGCTCCTCTTCCCACAGCCAGGAAATGCTTGGAAAGC
TAAATATGCTGCGAAATGATGGACATTTTTGTGATATCACTATTCGTGTCCAGGACAAAATCTTCCGGGC
ACATAAGGTGGTACTAGCAGCTTGCAGTGATTTCTTTCGCACCAAACTTGTAGGCCAAGCCGAGGATGAG
AACAAGAATGTGTTGGATCTGCATCATGTTACAGTGACTGGCTTTATACCTCTTTTAGAATATGCTTACA
CAGCCACTCTATCAATTAACACAGAAAATATTATTGATGTTCTAGCAGCAGCCAGCTATATGCAAATGTT
CAGTGTTGCCAGCACCTGCTCAGAGTTCATGAAATCAAGCATTTTATGGAATACACCCAACAGCCAACCT
GAAAAGGGTCTAGATGCTGGACAAGAAAATAATTCTAACTGCAATTTTACTTCTCGAGATGGGAGCATTT
CTCCCGTGTCCTCAGAGTGCAGTGTGGTAGAAAGAACCATTCCTGTCTGCCGAGAATCCCGGAGAAAGCG
CAAAAGCTACATTGTTATGTCTCCTGAAAGTCCTGTAAAGTGTGGCACACAAACAAGCTCACCCCAGGTA
TTGAATTCTTCAGCTTCCTACTCAGAAAATAGAAACCAACCAGTTGACTCTTCCTTAGCTTTTCCTTGGA
CTTTTCCTTTTGGAATTGATCGAAGGATTCAGCCTGAGAAAGTTAAGCAAGCAGAAAATACCCGGACTTT
AGAATTACCTGGCCCATCTGAGACCGGTAGAAGAATGGCTGATTATGTGACTTGTGAGAGCACAAAAACT
ACCTTGCCTTTAGGTACCGAAGAAGATGTCCGGGTCAAAGTAGAAAGATTAAGTGATGAGGAGGTCCATG
AGGAAGTGTCCCAGCCTGTCAGTGCATCTCAGAGTTCGCTGAGTGATCAGCAGACAGTTCCAGGAAGTGA
ACAAGTCCAAGAGGACCTTCTGATTAGTCCACAGTCTTCCTCTATAGGCTCAGTAGATGAAGGCGTTTCT
GAGGGCTTGCCTACACTTCAAAGCACGTCTAGCACTAATGCTCCTCCGGATGATGATGATCGATTGGAAA
ATGTTCAGTATCCCTACCAACTCTACATTGCTCCTTCCACCAGCAGTACAGAGCGACCAAGTCCAAATGG
TCCCGACAGACCTTTTCAGTGTCCAACCTGCGGGGTGCGATTCACCCGTATTCAGAACCTAAAGCAGCAC
ATGCTCATCCACTCAGGAATTAAACCATTTCAGTGTGACCGCTGTGGGAAAAAGTTCACCAGGGCTTACT
CGCTAAAGATGCATCGCCTAAAGCATGAAGGTAAACGCTGTTTCCGGTGCCAGATATGTAGTGCCACTTT
CACTTCCTTCGGGGAATATAAACACCACATGAGGGTTTCCCGGCACATTATCCGCAAGCCTCGGATTTAC
GAGTGCAAAACATGTGGCGCCATGTTCACCAACTCTGGAAATTTAATCGTGCACCTGAGGAGTCTGAACC
ATGAAGCATCAGAGCTAGCAAACTACTTCCAGAGCAGTGATTTCCTAGTACCGGACTACTTAAACCAGGA
ACAAGAAGAGACCCTTGTTCAATATGATCTTGGAGAACACGGTTTTGAAAGCAACTCCTCTGTTCAAATG
CCTGTCATTTCACAGTACCACTCCAAAGGCAAGGAACCATAGTAATGAACTAGTCCGTAACTTGAAAGTA
TTTCGATTTCTTGGCTTTATATATCTTGTGGAAAGGACGATAGCCCTGTCCTAACCTTATAGAC
