>Addgene plasmid #143517 | TFORF1535 | depositor partial sequence | sequence record 282682 | Barcode
TAGCCCTGTCCTAACCTTATAGAC
